>Addgene plasmid #80179 | non-targeting control gRNA (BRDN0001146917) | depositor full sequence | sequence record 150836 | Full Sequence
CCCGGGTGCAAAGATGGATAAAGTTTTAAACAGAGAGGAATCTTTGCAGCTAATGGACCTTCTAGGTCTT
GAAAGGAGTGGGAATTGGCTCCGGTGCCCGTCAGTGGGCAGAGCGCACATCGCCCACAGTCCCCGAGAAG
TTGGGGGGAGGGGTCGGCAATTGATCCGGTGCCTAGAGAAGGTGGCGCGGGGTAAACTGGGAAAGTGATG
TCGTGTACTGGCTCCGCCTTTTTCCCGAGGGTGGGGGAGAACCGTATATAAGTGCAGTAGTCGCCGTGAA
CGTTCTTTTTCGCAACGGGTTTGCCGCCAGAACACAGGTAAGTGCCGTGTGTGGTTCCCGCGGGCCTGGC
CTCTTTACGGGTTATGGCCCTTGCGTGCCTTGAATTACTTCCACCTGGCTGCAGTACGTGATTCTTGATC
CCGAGCTTCGGGTTGGAAGTGGGTGGGAGAGTTCGAGGCCTTGCGCTTAAGGAGCCCCTTCGCCTCGTGC
TTGAGTTGAGGCCTGGCCTGGGCGCTGGGGCCGCCGCGTGCGAATCTGGTGGCACCTTCGCGCCTGTCTC
GCTGCTTTCGATAAGTCTCTAGCCATTTAAAATTTTTGATGACCTGCTGCGACGCTTTTTTTCTGGCAAG
ATAGTCTTGTAAATGCGGGCCAAGATCTGCACACTGGTATTTCGGTTTTTGGGGCCGCGGGCGGCGACGG
GGCCCGTGCGTCCCAGCGCACATGTTCGGCGAGGCGGGGCCTGCGAGCGCGGCCACCGAGAATCGGACGG
GGGTAGTCTCAAGCTGGCCGGCCTGCTCTGGTGCCTGGCCTCGCGCCGCCGTGTATCGCCCCGCCCTGGG
CGGCAAGGCTGGCCCGGTCGGCACCAGTTGCGTGAGCGGAAAGATGGCCGCTTCCCGGCCCTGCTGCAGG
GAGCTCAAAATGGAGGACGCGGCGCTCGGGAGAGCGGGCGGGTGAGTCACCCACACAAAGGAAAAGGGCC
TTTCCGTCCTCAGCCGTCGCTTCATGTGACTCCACGGAGTACCGGGCGCCGTCCAGGCACCTCGATTAGT
TCTCGAGCTTTTGGAGTACGTCGTCTTTAGGTTGGGGGGAGGGGTTTTATGCGATGGAGTTTCCCCACAC
TGAGTGGGTGGAGACTGAAGTTAGGCCAGCTTGGCACTTGATGTAATTCTCCTTGGAATTTGCCCTTTTT
GAGTTTGGATCTTGGTTCATTCTCAAGCCTCAGACAGTGGTTCAAAGTTTTTTTCTTCCATTTCAGGTGT
CGTGACGTACGGCCACCATGACCGAGTACAAGCCCACGGTGCGCCTCGCCACCCGCGACGACGTCCCCAG
GGCCGTACGCACCCTCGCCGCCGCGTTCGCCGACTACCCCGCCACGCGCCACACCGTCGATCCGGACCGC
CACATCGAGCGGGTCACCGAGCTGCAAGAACTCTTCCTCACGCGCGTCGGGCTCGACATCGGCAAGGTGT
GGGTCGCGGACGACGGCGCCGCCGTGGCGGTCTGGACCACGCCGGAGAGCGTCGAAGCGGGGGCGGTGTT
CGCCGAGATCGGCCCGCGCATGGCCGAGTTGAGCGGTTCCCGGCTGGCCGCGCAGCAACAGATGGAAGGC
CTCCTGGCGCCGCACCGGCCCAAGGAGCCCGCGTGGTTCCTGGCCACCGTCGGAGTCTCGCCCGACCACC
AGGGCAAGGGTCTGGGCAGCGCCGTCGTGCTCCCCGGAGTGGAGGCGGCCGAGCGCGCCGGGGTGCCCGC
CTTCCTGGAGACCTCCGCGCCCCGCAACCTCCCCTTCTACGAGCGGCTCGGCTTCACCGTCACCGCCGAC
GTCGAGGTGCCCGAAGGACCGCGCACCTGGTGCATGACCCGCAAGCCCGGTGCCTGAACGCGTTAAGTCG
ACAATCAACCTCTGGATTACAAAATTTGTGAAAGATTGACTGGTATTCTTAACTATGTTGCTCCTTTTAC
GCTATGTGGATACGCTGCTTTAATGCCTTTGTATCATGCTATTGCTTCCCGTATGGCTTTCATTTTCTCC
TCCTTGTATAAATCCTGGTTGCTGTCTCTTTATGAGGAGTTGTGGCCCGTTGTCAGGCAACGTGGCGTGG
TGTGCACTGTGTTTGCTGACGCAACCCCCACTGGTTGGGGCATTGCCACCACCTGTCAGCTCCTTTCCGG
GACTTTCGCTTTCCCCCTCCCTATTGCCACGGCGGAACTCATCGCCGCCTGCCTTGCCCGCTGCTGGACA
GGGGCTCGGCTGTTGGGCACTGACAATTCCGTGGTGTTGTCGGGGAAATCATCGTCCTTTCCTTGGCTGC
TCGCCTGTGTTGCCACCTGGATTCTGCGCGGGACGTCCTTCTGCTACGTCCCTTCGGCCCTCAATCCAGC
GGACCTTCCTTCCCGCGGCCTGCTGCCGGCTCTGCGGCCTCTTCCGCGTCTTCGCCTTCGCCCTCAGACG
AGTCGGATCTCCCTTTGGGCCGCCTCCCCGCGTCGACTTTAAGACCAATGACTTACAAGGCAGCTGTAGA
TCTTAGCCACTTTTTAAAAGAAAAGGGGGGACTGGAAGGGCTAATTCACTCCCAACGAAGACAAGATCTG
CTTTTTGCTTGTACTGGGTCTCTCTGGTTAGACCAGATCTGAGCCTGGGAGCTCTCTGGCTAACTAGGGA
ACCCACTGCTTAAGCCTCAATAAAGCTTGCCTTGAGTGCTTCAAGTAGTGTGTGCCCGTCTGTTGTGTGA
CTCTGGTAACTAGAGATCCCTCAGACCCTTTTAGTCAGTGTGGAAAATCTCTAGCAGTACGTATAGTAGT
TCATGTCATCTTATTATTCAGTATTTATAACTTGCAAAGAAATGAATATCAGAGAGTGAGAGGAACTTGT
TTATTGCAGCTTATAATGGTTACAAATAAAGCAATAGCATCACAAATTTCACAAATAAAGCATTTTTTTC
ACTGCATTCTAGTTGTGGTTTGTCCAAACTCATCAATGTATCTTATCATGTCTGGCTCTAGCTATCCCGC
CCCTAACTCCGCCCATCCCGCCCCTAACTCCGCCCAGTTCCGCCCATTCTCCGCCCCATGGCTGACTAAT
TTTTTTTATTTATGCAGAGGCCGAGGCCGCCTCGGCCTCTGAGCTATTCCAGAAGTAGTGAGGAGGCTTT
TTTGGAGGCCTAGGGACGTACCCAATTCGCCCTATAGTGAGTCGTATTACGCGCGCTCACTGGCCGTCGT
TTTACAACGTCGTGACTGGGAAAACCCTGGCGTTACCCAACTTAATCGCCTTGCAGCACATCCCCCTTTC
GCCAGCTGGCGTAATAGCGAAGAGGCCCGCACCGATCGCCCTTCCCAACAGTTGCGCAGCCTGAATGGCG
AATGGG
[124 nt withheld, positions 3367-3490]
C
[91 nt withheld, positions 3492-3582]
A
[49 nt withheld, positions 3584-3632]
CCTTTGACGTTGGAGTCCACGTTCTTT
[37 nt withheld, positions 3660-3696]
ACCCTATCTCGGTCTATTCTTTTGATTTATAAGGGATTTTGCCGATTTCGGCCTATTGGTTAAAAAATGA
GCTGATTTAACAAAAATTTAACGCGAATTTTAACAAAATATTAACGCTTACAATTTAGGTGGCACTTTTC
GGGGAAATGTGCGCGGAACCCCTATTTGTTTATTTTTCTAAATACATTCAAATATGTATCCGCTCATGAG
ACAATAACCCTGATAAATGCTTCAATAATATTGAAAAAGGAAGAGTATGAGTATTCAACATTTCCGTGTC
GCCCTTATTCCCTTTTTTGCGGCATTTTGCCTTCCTGTTTTTGCTCACCCAGAAACGCTGGTGAAAGTAA
AAGATGCTGAAGATCAGTTGGGTGCACGAGTGGGTTACATCGAACTGGATCTCAACAGCGGTAAGATCCT
TGAGAGTTTTCGCCCCGAAGAACGTTTTCCAATGATGAGCACTTTTAAAGTTCTGCTATGTGGCGCGGTA
TTATCCCGTATTGACGCCGGGCAAGAGCAACTCGGTCGCCGCATACACTATTCTCAGAATGACTTGGTTG
AGTACTCACCAGTCACAGAAAAGCATCTTACGGATGGCATGACAGTAAGAGAATTATGCAGTGCTGCCAT
AACCATGAGTGATAACACTGCGGCCAACTTACTTCTGACAACGATCGGAGGACCGAAGGAGCTAACCGCT
TTTTTGCACAACATGGGGGATCATGTAACTCGCCTTGATCGTTGGGAACCGGAGCTGAATGAAGCCATAC
CAAACGACGAGCGTGACACCACGATGCCTGTAGCAATGGCAACAACGTTGCGCAAACTATTAACTGGCGA
ACTACTTACTCTAGCTTCCCGGCAACAATTAATAGACTGGATGGAGGCGGATAAAGTTGCAGGACCACTT
CTGCGCTCGGCCCTTCCGGCTGGCTGGTTTATTGCTGATAAATCTGGAGCCGGTGAGCGTGGGTCTCGCG
GTATCATTGCAGCACTGGGGCCAGATGGTAAGCCCTCCCGTATCGTAGTTATCTACACGACGGGGAGTCA
GGCAACTATGGATGAACGAAATAGACAGATCGCTGAGATAGGTGCCTCACTGATTAAGCATTGGTAACTG
TCAGACCAAGTTTACTCATATATACTTTAGATTGATTTAAAACTTCATTTTTAATTTAAAAGGATCTAGG
TGAAGATCCTTTTTGATAATCTCATGACCAAAATCCCTTAACGTGAGTTTTCGTTCCACTGAGCGTCAGA
CCCCGTAGAAAAGATCAAAGGATCTTCTTGAGATCCTTTTTTTCTGCGCGTAATCTGCTGCTTGCAAACA
AAAAAACCACCGCTACCAGCGGTGGTTTGTTTGCCGGATCAAGAGCTACCAACTCTTTTTCCGAAGGTAA
CTGGCTTCAGCAGAGCGCAGATACCAAATACTGTTCTTCTAGTGTAGCCGTAGTTAGGCCACCACTTCAA
GAACTCTGTAGCACCGCCTACATACCTCGCTCTGCTAATCCTGTTACCAGTGGCTGCTGCCAGTGGCGAT
AAGTCGTGTCTTACCGGGTTGGACTCAAGACGATAGTTACCGGATAAGGCGCAGCGGTCGGGCTGAACGG
GGGGTTCGTGCACACAGCCCAGCTTGGAGCGAACGACCTACACCGAACTGAGATACCTACAGCGTGAGCT
ATGAGAAAGCGCCACGCTTCCCGAAGGGAGAAAGGCGGACAGGTATCCGGTAAGCGGCAGGGTCGGAACA
GGAGAGCGCACGAGGGAGCTTCCAGGGGGAAACGCCTGGTATCTTTATAGTCCTGTCGGGTTTCGCCACC
TCTGACTTGAGCGTCGATTTTTGTGATGCTCGTCAGGGGGGCGGAGCCTATGGAAAAACGCCAGCAACGC
GGCCTTTTTACGGTTCCTGGCCTTTTGCTGGCCTTTTGCTCACATGTTCTTTCCTGCGTTATCCCCTGAT
TCTGTGGATAACCGTATTACCGCCTTTGAGTGAGCTGATACCGCTCGCCGCAGCCGAACGACCGAGCGCA
GCGAGTCAGTGAGCGAGGAAGCGGAAGAGCGCCCAATACGCAAACCGCCTCTCCCCGCGCGTTGGCCGAT
TCATTAATGCAGCTGGCACGACAGGTTTCCCGACTGGAAAGCGGGCAGTGAGCGCAACGCAATTAATGTG
AGTTAGCTCACTCATTAGGCACCCCAGGCTTTACACTTTATGCTTCCGGCTCGTATGTTGTGTGGAATTG
TGAGCGGATAACAATTTCACACAGGAAACAGCTATGACCATGATTACGCCAAGCGCGCAATTAACCCTCA
CTAAAGGGAACAAAAGCTGGAGCTGCAAGCTTAATGTAGTCTTATGCAATACTCTTGTAGTCTTGCAACA
TGGTAACGATGAGTTAGCAACATGCCTTACAAGGAGAGAAAAAGCACCGTGCATGCCGATTGGTGGAAGT
AAGGTGGTACGATCGTGCCTTATTAGGAAGGCAACAGACGGGTCTGACATGGATTGGACGAACCACTGAA
TTGCCGCATTGCAGAGATATTGTATTTAAGTGCCTAGCTCGATACATAAACGGGTCTCTCTGGTTAGACC
AGATCTGAGCCTGGGAGCTCTCTGGCTAACTAGGGAACCCACTGCTTAAGCCTCAATAAAGCTTGCCTTG
AGTGCTTCAAGTAGTGTGTGCCCGTCTGTTGTGTGACTCTGGTAACTAGAGATCCCTCAGACCCTTTTAG
TCAGTGTGGAAAATCTCTAGCAGTGGCGCCCGAACAGGGACTTGAAAGCGAAAGGGAAACCAGAGGAGCT
CTCTCGACGCAGGACTCGGCTTGCTGAAGCGCGCACGGCAAGAGGCGAGGGGCGGCGACTGGTGAGTACG
CCAAAAATTTTGACTAGCGGAGGCTAGAAGGAGAGAGATGGGTGCGAGAGCGTCAGTATTAAGCGGGGGA
GAATTAGATCGCGATGGGAAAAAATTCGGTTAAGGCCAGGGGGAAAGAAAAAATATAAATTAAAACATAT
AGTATGGGCAAGCAGGGAGCTAGAACGATTCGCAGTTAATCCTGGCCTGTTAGAAACATCAGAAGGCTGT
AGACAAATACTGGGACAGCTACAACCATCCCTTCAGACAGGATCAGAAGAACTTAGATCATTATATAATA
CAGTAGCAACCCTCTATTGTGTGCATCAAAGGATAGAGATAAAAGACACCAAGGAAGCTTTAGACAAGAT
AGAGGAAGAGCAAAACAAAAGTAAGACCACCGCACAGCAAGCGGCCGCTGATCTTCAGACCTGGAGGAGG
AGATATGAGGGACAATTGGAGAAGTGAATTATATAAATATAAAGTAGTAAAAATTGAACCATTAGGAGTA
GCACCCACCAAGGCAAAGAGAAGAGTGGTGCAGAGAGAAAAAAGAGCAGTGGGAATAGGAGCTTTGTTCC
TTGGGTTCTTGGGAGCAGCAGGAAGCACTATGGGCGCAGCGTCAATGACGCTGACGGTACAGGCCAGACA
ATTATTGTCTGGTATAGTGCAGCAGCAGAACAATTTGCTGAGGGCTATTGAGGCGCAACAGCATCTGTTG
CAACTCACAGTCTGGGGCATCAAGCAGCTCCAGGCAAGAATCCTGGCTGTGGAAAGATACCTAAAGGATC
AACAGCTCCTGGGGATTTGGGGTTGCTCTGGAAAACTCATTTGCACCACTGCTGTGCCTTGGAATGCTAG
TTGGAGTAATAAATCTCTGGAACAGATTTGGAATCACACGACCTGGATGGAGTGGGACAGAGAAATTAAC
AATTACACAAGCTTAATACACTCCTTAATTGAAGAATCGCAAAACCAGCAAGAAAAGAATGAACAAGAAT
TATTGGAATTAGATAAATGGGCAAGTTTGTGGAATTGGTTTAACATAACAAATTGGCTGTGGTATATAAA
ATTATTCATAATGATAGTAGGAGGCTTGGTAGGTTTAAGAATAGTTTTTGCTGTACTTTCTATAGTGAAT
AGAGTTAGGCAGGGATATTCACCATTATCGTTTCAGACCCACCTCCCAACCCCGAGGGGACCCAGAGAGG
GCCTATTTCCCATGATTCCTTCATATTTGCATATACGATACAAGGCTGTTAGAGAGATAATTAGAATTAA
TTTGACTGTAAACACAAAGATATTAGTACAAAATACGTGACGTAGAAAGTAATAATTTCTTGGGTAGTTT
GCAGTTTTAAAATTATGTTTTAAAATGGACTATCATATGCTTACCGTAACTTGAAAGTATTTCGATTTCT
TGGCTTTATATATCTTGTGGAAAGGACGAAACACCGCGGGACGTCGCGAAAATGTAGTTTTAGAGCTAGA
AATAGCAAGTTAAAATAAGGCTAGTCCGTTATCAACTTGAAAAAGTGGCACCGAGTCGGTGCTTTTTTAA
GCTTGGCGTAACTAGATCTTGAGACAAATGGCAGTATTCATCCACAATTTTAAAAGAAAAGGGGGGATTG
GGGGGTACAGTGCAGGGGAAAGAATAGTAGACATAATAGCAACAGACATACAAACTAAAGAATTACAAAA
ACAAATTACAAAAATTCAAAATTTTCGGGTTTATTACAGGGACAGCAGAGATCCACTTTGGCGCCGGCTC
GAGGGGG
Features (pLannotate 1.2.2; 29 found; start..end, strand, type, name):
     14..80      +  CDS            small t antigen (fragment): SV40 (simian virus 40) small t antigen
    106..317     +  promoter       EF-1α core promoter: core promoter for human elongation factor EF-1α
    318..1256    +  intron         EF-1α intron A: intron upstream of the start codon of human EF-1α
   1278..1877    +  CDS            PuroR (fragment): puromycin N-acetyltransferase; pac from Streptomyces; confers resistance to puromycin
   1893..2481    +  misc_feature   WPRE: woodchuck hepatitis virus posttranscriptional regulatory element
   2532..2551    +  misc_feature   cPPT/CTS (fragment): central polypurine tract and central termination sequence of HIV-1
   2553..2786    +  LTR            3' LTR (ΔU3): self-inactivating 3' long terminal repeat (LTR) from HIV-1
   2864..2985    +  polyA_signal   SV40 poly(A) signal: SV40 polyadenylation signal
   3025..3160    +  rep_origin     SV40 ori: SV40 origin of replication
   3181..3199    -  promoter       T7 promoter: promoter for bacteriophage T7 RNA polymerase
   3207..3362    +  CDS            lacZα (fragment): LacZα fragment of β-galactosidase; lacZ fragment
   3367..3795    +  rep_origin     f1 ori (sequence partly withheld): f1 bacteriophage origin of replication; arrow indicates direction of (+) strand synthesis
   3848..3952    +  promoter       AmpR promoter: bla
   3953..4813    +  CDS            AmpR: β-lactamase; bla; confers resistance to ampicillin, carbenicillin, and related antibiotics
   4984..5572    +  rep_origin     ori: high-copy-number ColE1/pMB1/pBR322/pUC origin of replication
   5755..5847    +  CDS            lacI (fragment): lac repressor; lacI; The lac repressor binds to the lac operator to inhibit transcription in E. coli. This inhibition can be relieved by adding lactose or isopropyl-β-D-thiogalactopyranoside (IPTG).
   5860..5881    +  protein_bind   CAP binding site: CAP binding activates transcription in the presence of cAMP. E. coli catabolite activator protein
   5896..5926    +  promoter       lac promoter: promoter for the E. coli lac operon
   5934..5950    +  protein_bind   lac operator: The lac repressor binds to the lac operator to inhibit transcription in E. coli. This inhibition can be relieved by adding lactose or isopropyl-β-D-thiogalactopyranoside (IPTG). lac repressor encoded by lacI
   5995..6013    +  promoter       T3 promoter: promoter for bacteriophage T3 RNA polymerase
   6041..6267    +  promoter       RSV promoter: Rous sarcoma virus enhancer/promoter
   6268..6448    +  LTR            5' LTR (truncated): truncated 5' long terminal repeat (LTR) from HIV-1
   6495..6620    +  misc_feature   HIV-1 Ψ: packaging signal of human immunodeficiency virus type 1
   6604..6967    +  CDS            HIV-1 gag (fragment): gag protein from human immunodeficiency virus 1; gag
   7113..7346    +  misc_feature   RRE: The Rev response element (RRE) of HIV-1 allows for Rev-dependent mRNA export from the nucleus to the cytoplasm.
   7723..7749    +  CDS            Rev (fragment): human immunodeficiency virus 1 (HIV-1) Rev protein; rev; enhances nuclear export of unspliced and incompletely spliced viral mRNAs
   7753..7993    +  promoter       U6 promoter: RNA polymerase III promoter for human U6 snRNA
   8023..8098    +  misc_RNA       gRNA scaffold: guide RNA scaffold for the Streptococcus pyogenes CRISPR/Cas9 system
   8154..8271    +  misc_feature   cPPT/CTS: central polypurine tract and central termination sequence of HIV-1
