[The description below was written by a language model from this plasmid's Addgene catalogue record and pLannotate feature annotations shown in this document.]
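Description:
The non-targeting control gRNA (BRDN0001146917) plasmid is a third-generation lentiviral guide RNA vector built on the lentiGuide-Puro backbone, about 8.3 kb in the depositor's full sequence. It is propagated in E. coli through a high-copy ColE1/pUC-type origin with ampicillin selection from the β-lactamase gene. The bacterial portion also carries an f1 origin plus remnants of a lac promoter/operator region and T7 and T3 promoters. An SV40 origin and SV40 poly(A) signal lie just outside the 3' LTR.

The lentiviral cassette begins with an RSV promoter fused to a truncated HIV-1 5' LTR, which makes genomic RNA production Tat-independent, as expected for third-generation systems. This is followed by the Ψ packaging signal with a partial gag sequence and the Rev response element. It ends in a self-inactivating ΔU3 3' LTR. Between these elements, a human U6 RNA polymerase III promoter drives a 20-nucleotide spacer joined to the Streptococcus pyogenes Cas9 gRNA scaffold, and a cPPT/CTS element follows to aid nuclear import of the provirus. A separate EF-1α core promoter with its intron A expresses puromycin N-acetyltransferase for selection of transduced mammalian cells, and a WPRE enhances transcript expression.

No Cas9 gene is annotated, so the nuclease must be supplied separately, for example from a Cas9-expressing cell line. The guide is recorded as non-targeting, with human listed as the species. The plasmid therefore serves as a negative control alongside gene-targeting guides in CRISPR-Cas9 knockout experiments, controlling for effects of transduction, selection and guide expression.
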