Addgene plasmid #80179: non-targeting control gRNA (BRDN0001146917)
Purpose: 3rd generation lentiviral gRNA plasmid, non-targeting control gRNA
Depositing lab: John Doench & David Root. Depositing organization: Broad Institute. Publication: Optimized sgRNA design to maximize activity and minimize off-target effects of CRISPR-Cas9. Doench JG, Fusi N, Sullender M, Hegde M, Vaimberg EW, Donovan KF, Smith I, Tothova Z, Wilen C, Orchard R, Virgin HW, Listgarten J, Root DE. Nat Biotechnol. 2016 Jan 18. doi: 10.1038/nbt.3437. PubMed 26780180.
Backbone
  Vector backbone: lentiGuide-Puro
  Backbone manufacturer: Zhang Lab (Addgene plasmid # 52963)
  Vector type: Mammalian Expression, Lentiviral, CRISPR
  Selectable markers: Puromycin
Growth in bacteria
  Bacterial resistance: Ampicillin, 100 μg/mL
  Growth temperature: 37°C
  Growth strain: DH5alpha
  Copy number: High Copy
Gene/Insert
  Gene/Insert name: Non-targeting control gRNA
  gRNA/shRNA sequence: CGGGACGTCGCGAAAATGTA
  Species: H. sapiens (human)
  Promoter: hU6
  Cloning method: Unknown
  Sequencing primers: 5′ U6-F; 3′ pS2-R
Terms and licenses: Academic/Nonprofit Terms; Industry Terms: Not Available to Industry
How to cite: non-targeting control gRNA (BRDN0001146917) was a gift from John Doench & David Root (Addgene plasmid # 80179 ; http://n2t.net/addgene:80179 ; RRID:Addgene_80179)
