>Addgene plasmid #80179 | non-targeting control gRNA (BRDN0001146917) | depositor partial sequence | sequence record 150837 | Target Sequence
CGGGACGTCGCGAAAATGTA
