>Addgene plasmid #80179 | non-targeting control gRNA (BRDN0001146917) | addgene partial sequence | sequence record 189086 | hU6-F
TAGAAAGTAATAATTTCTTGGGTAGTTTGCAGTTTTAAAATTATGTTTTAAAATGGACTATCATATGCTT
ACCGTAACTTGAAAGTATTTCGATTTCTTGGCTTTATATATCTTGTGGAAAGGACGAAACACCGCGGGAC
GTCGCGAAAATGTAGTTTTAGAGCTAGAAATAGCAAGTTAAAATAAGGCTAGTCCGTTATCAACTTGAAA
AAGTGGCACCGAGTCGGTGCTTTTTTAAGCTTGGCGTAACTAGATCTTGAGACAAATGGCAGTATTCATC
CACAATTTTAAAAGAAAAGGGGGGATTGGGGGGTACAGTGCAGGGGAAAGAATAGTAGACATAATAGCAA
CAGACATACAAACTAAAGAATTACAAAAACAAATTACAAAAATTCAAAATTTTCGGGTTTATTACAGGGA
CAGCAGAGATCCACTTTGGCGCCGGCTCGAGGGGGCCCGGGTGCAAAGATGGATAAAGTTTTAAACAGAG
AGGAATCTTTGCAGCTAATGGACCTTCTAGGTCTTGAAAGGAGTGGGAATTGGCTCCGGTGCCCGTCAGT
GGGCAGAGCG
